Addgene plasmid #224722: pcDNA3.1-HA-GTSE1-S157A
Purpose: For expression of HA-tagged GTSE1 protein with S157A mutation
Depositing lab: Michele Pagano. Depositing organization: NYU Grossman School of Medicine. Publication: Stabilization of GTSE1 by cyclin D1-CDK4/6-mediated phosphorylation promotes cell proliferation: relevance in cancer prognosis. Garcia-Vazquez N, Gonzalez-Robles TJ, Lane E, Spasskaya D, Zhang Q, Kerzhnerman M, Jeong Y, Collu M, Simoneschi D, Ruggles KV, Rona G, Kaisari S, Pagano M. bioRxiv [Preprint]. 2025 Jan 23:2024.06.26.600797. doi: 10.1101/2024.06.26.600797. PubMed 38979260.
Backbone
  Vector backbone: pcDNA3.1
  Vector type: Mammalian Expression
Growth in bacteria
  Bacterial resistance: Ampicillin, 100 μg/mL
  Growth temperature: 37°C
  Growth strain: NEB Stable
  Copy number: Unknown
Gene/Insert
  Gene/Insert name: GTSE1 (alt name: B99)
  Species: H. sapiens (human)
  Insert size (bp): 2200
  Mutation: Serine 157 to Alanine
  Entrez Gene: GTSE1 (a.k.a. B99)
  Promoter: CMV
  Tag / fusion protein: HA (N terminal on backbone)
  Cloning method: Unknown
  Sequencing primers: 5′ CMV Forward
Terms and licenses: Academic/Nonprofit Terms; Industry Terms: Not Available to Industry
Depositor comments: Please visit https://doi.org/10.1101/2024.06.26.600797 for bioRxiv preprint.
How to cite: pcDNA3.1-HA-GTSE1-S157A was a gift from Michele Pagano (Addgene plasmid # 224722 ; http://n2t.net/addgene:224722 ; RRID:Addgene_224722)
