[The description below was written by a language model from this plasmid's Addgene catalogue record and pLannotate feature annotations shown in this document.]
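Description:
pcDNA3.1-HA-GTSE1-S157A is a mammalian expression plasmid of about 7.6 kb built on the pcDNA3.1 backbone, carrying human GTSE1 (also known as B99) with serine 157 changed to alanine. In E. coli it replicates from a high-copy ColE1/pUC-type origin and is selected with ampicillin through the β-lactamase gene and its own promoter. An f1 phage origin is also present. The annotation picks up several short fragments (bom, lac promoter/operator, lacI, ble and a brief HIV-1 LTR-like match) that are small backbone remnants or similarity hits, not functional modules.

The payload is driven by the human cytomegalovirus immediate early enhancer and promoter and terminated by the bovine growth hormone polyadenylation signal, an arrangement that gives strong constitutive expression in transfected mammalian cells. The GTSE1 open reading frame spans roughly 2.2 kb. The catalogue record states that an HA epitope tag is supplied at the N terminus from the backbone, although the tag is not separately annotated in the feature table. T7 and SP6 promoters flank the insert in opposing orientations and can serve for in vitro transcription or as sequencing primer sites. A separate cassette, with the SV40 enhancer/early promoter driving the neomycin phosphotransferase gene followed by the SV40 poly(A) signal, allows G418 selection of stable mammalian transfectants.

The stated purpose is expression of HA-tagged GTSE1 carrying the S157A substitution, which removes a potential phosphorylation site. The associated publication concerns stabilisation of GTSE1 through phosphorylation by cyclin D1-CDK4/6, so the construct presumably serves as a non-phosphorylatable comparison to wild-type protein, with the HA tag enabling detection or immunoprecipitation.
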