Features (pLannotate 1.2.2; 21 found; start..end, strand, type, name):
     28..80      -  misc_feature   bom (fragment): basis of mobility region from pBR322
    235..614     +  enhancer       CMV enhancer: human cytomegalovirus immediate early enhancer
    615..818     +  promoter       CMV promoter: human cytomegalovirus (CMV) immediate early promoter
    814..847     +  LTR            5' LTR (truncated) (fragment): truncated 5' long terminal repeat (LTR) from HIV-1
    863..881     +  promoter       T7 promoter: promoter for bacteriophage T7 RNA polymerase
   1000..3159    +  CDS            GTSE1: GTSE1_HUMAN - Experimental evidence at protein level: Swiss-Prot protein existence level 1. May be involved in p53-induced cell cycle arrest in G2/M phase by interfering with microtubule rearrangements that are required to enter mitosis. Overexpression delays G2/M phase progression. From Homo sapiens (Human).
   3190..3208    -  promoter       SP6 promoter: promoter for bacteriophage SP6 RNA polymerase
   3234..3458    +  polyA_signal   bGH poly(A) signal: bovine growth hormone polyadenylation signal
   3462..3483    +  promoter       SV40 promoter (fragment): SV40 enhancer and early promoter
   3504..3932    +  rep_origin     f1 ori (sequence partly withheld): f1 bacteriophage origin of replication; arrow indicates direction of (+) strand synthesis
   3946..4275    +  promoter       SV40 promoter: SV40 enhancer and early promoter
   4342..5133    +  CDS            neo: KKA2_KLEPN - Also known as kan, nptII. Experimental evidence at protein level: Swiss-Prot protein existence level 1. Resistance to kanamycin, neomycin, paromomycin, ribostamycin, butirosin and gentamicin B. From Klebsiella pneumoniae.
   5157..5315    +  CDS            ble (fragment): BLE_KLEPN - Experimental evidence at protein level: Swiss-Prot protein existence level 1. Binding protein with a strong affinity to the bleomycin family of antibiotics. Binds to CL990; an antimitotic-antibiotic compound. From Klebsiella pneumoniae.
   5310..5431    +  polyA_signal   SV40 poly(A) signal: SV40 polyadenylation signal
   5504..5520    -  protein_bind   lac operator: The lac repressor binds to the lac operator to inhibit transcription in E. coli. This inhibition can be relieved by adding lactose or isopropyl-β-D-thiogalactopyranoside (IPTG). lac repressor encoded by lacI
   5528..5558    -  promoter       lac promoter: promoter for the E. coli lac operon
   5573..5594    -  protein_bind   CAP binding site: CAP binding activates transcription in the presence of cAMP. E. coli catabolite activator protein
   5607..5699    -  CDS            lacI (fragment): lac repressor; lacI; The lac repressor binds to the lac operator to inhibit transcription in E. coli. This inhibition can be relieved by adding lactose or isopropyl-β-D-thiogalactopyranoside (IPTG).
   5882..6470    -  rep_origin     ori: high-copy-number ColE1/pMB1/pBR322/pUC origin of replication
   6641..7501    -  CDS            AmpR: β-lactamase; bla; confers resistance to ampicillin, carbenicillin, and related antibiotics
   7502..7606    -  promoter       AmpR promoter: bla
>Addgene plasmid #224722 | pcDNA3.1-HA-GTSE1-S157A | addgene full sequence | sequence record 449116 | Addgene NGS Result
GACGGATCGGGAGATCTCCCGATCCCCTATGGTGCACTCTCAGTACAATCTGCTCTGATGCCGCATAGTT
AAGCCAGTATCTGCTCCCTGCTTGTGTGTTGGAGGTCGCTGAGTAGTGCGCGAGCAAAATTTAAGCTACA
ACAAGGCAAGGCTTGACCGACAATTGCATGAAGAATCTGCTTAGGGTTAGGCGTTTTGCGCTGCTTCGCG
ATGTACGGGCCAGATATACGCGTTGACATTGATTATTGACTAGTTATTAATAGTAATCAATTACGGGGTC
ATTAGTTCATAGCCCATATATGGAGTTCCGCGTTACATAACTTACGGTAAATGGCCCGCCTGGCTGACCG
CCCAACGACCCCCGCCCATTGACGTCAATAATGACGTATGTTCCCATAGTAACGCCAATAGGGACTTTCC
ATTGACGTCAATGGGTGGAGTATTTACGGTAAACTGCCCACTTGGCAGTACATCAAGTGTATCATATGCC
AAGTACGCCCCCTATTGACGTCAATGACGGTAAATGGCCCGCCTGGCATTATGCCCAGTACATGACCTTA
TGGGACTTTCCTACTTGGCAGTACATCTACGTATTAGTCATCGCTATTACCATGGTGATGCGGTTTTGGC
AGTACATCAATGGGCGTGGATAGCGGTTTGACTCACGGGGATTTCCAAGTCTCCACCCCATTGACGTCAA
TGGGAGTTTGTTTTGGCACCAAAATCAACGGGACTTTCCAAAATGTCGTAACAACTCCGCCCCATTGACG
CAAATGGGCGGTAGGCGTGTACGGTGGGAGGTCTATATAAGCAGAGCTCTCTGGCTAACTAGAGAACCCA
CTGCTTACTGGCTTATCGAAATTAATACGACTCACTATAGGGAGACCCAAGCTTACCATGGCCTACCCCT
ACGACGTGCCCGACTACGCCTCCCTCGGATCCATGGAAGGAGGCGGCGGCCGCGATGAGCCTTCAGCCTG
CCGGGCAGGGGACGTGAACATGGATGACCCTAAGAAGGAAGACATTCTTCTTTTGGCCGATGAAAAATTT
GACTTCGATCTTTCATTGTCTTCTTCGAGTGCAAATGAAGATGATGAAGTCTTCTTCGGACCCTTTGGAC
ATAAAGAAAGATGTATTGCTGCCAGCTTGGAATTAAATAATCCGGTTCCCGAACAGCCTCCGTTGCCCAC
ATCTGAGAGTCCCTTTGCCTGGAGCCCTCTGGCCGGGGAGAAGTTCGTGGAGGTGTACAAAGAAGCTCAC
TTACTGGCTTTACACATTGAGAGCAGCAGCCGGAACCAGGCAGCCCAAGCTGCCAAGCCTGAAGACCCTC
GGAGCCAGGGCGTGGAAAGATTCATACAGGAGTCAAAATTAAAAATAAACCTCTTTGAGAAAGAAAAGGA
AATGAAGAAAGCCCCCACGTCTCTTAAAAGGGAGACATACTACCTGTCAGACAGCCCCTTGCTGGGGCCC
CCTGTGGGTGAGCCTCGGCTCTTGGCCTCCTCCCCGGCCCTGCCCAGCTCTGGTGCCCAGGCCCGCCTCA
CCCGGGCGCCGGGGCCTCCGCACTCTGCTCATGCTTTGCCCAGGGAATCATGCACTGCTCATGCTGCAAG
TCAGGCAGCGACTCAGAGGAAGCCCGGGACCAAATTGCTGCTGCCTCGAGCGGCCTCTGTTAGAGGAAGA
AGCATCCCTGGGGCTGCGGAGAAGCCCAAGAAAGAGATTCCAGCTAGTCCTTCCAGGACAAAAATCCCAG
CTGAGAAGGAATCCCACCGGGATGTTCTCCCTGACAAACCTGCCCCGGGTGCTGTCAATGTGCCGGCCGC
CGGAAGCCACTTGGGCCAGGGCAAGCGGGCGATCCCTGTTCCAAACAAGTTGGGGCTGAAGAAGACCCTG
TTAAAAGCACCCGGCTCTACCAGCAATCTCGCAAGGAAGTCCTCCTCGGGGCCTGTTTGGAGCGGGGCAT
CCAGTGCGTGCACATCCCCAGCAGTGGGCAAAGCTAAATCAAGTGAATTTGCAAGTATTCCTGCAAATAG
CTCCCGGCCTCTGTCAAACATCAGCAAGTCAGGCAGAATGGGACCCGCCATGCTGCGGCCAGCTCTGCCT
GCAGGCCCTGTGGGGGCATCCTCCTGGCAGGCCAAGCGGGTCGATGTTTCTGAGCTGGCAGCGGAGCAGC
TCACGGCACCCCCCTCAGCATCCCCCACCCAACCCCAGACTCCGGAAGGTGGCGGCCAGTGGCTGAACTC
CAGTTGCGCTTGGTCAGAATCTTCTCAATTGAATAAGACTAGAAGTATCAGACGGCGAGATTCCTGTCTA
AATTCCAAGACAAAGGTTATGCCTACTCCTACAAATCAATTTAAAATTCCTAAGTTTTCTATTGGTGACT
CCCCGGACAGCTCAACACCAAAGCTTTCGCGGGCACAGCGGCCGCAGTCGTGCACGTCAGTTGGCAGGGT
CACTGTCCACAGCACCCCGGTTAGACGCTCATCTGGGCCAGCACCACAAAGCCTGCTGAGCGCATGGCGT
GTGTCAGCCTTGCCCACACCCGCCAGCCGGCGCTGCTCTGGCCTTCCACCGATGACCCCCAAAACGATGC
CCAGGGCCGTGGGCTCTCCCCTGTGTGTGCCAGCTCGGAGACGTTCCTCTGAGCCCCGCAAGAACTCTGC
AATGAGAACTGAACCAACAAGGGAGAGCAACAGAAAGACAGATTCCAGGCTGGTGGATGTGTCCCCTGAC
AGGGGTTCTCCTCCTTCCCGTGTGCCTCAGGCACTTAACTTTTCTCCAGAGGAAAGCGATTCTACTTTCT
CCAAAAGTACTGCCACAGAAGTAGCTCGGGAGGAAGCCAAGCCGGGTGGAGATGCAGCCCCTAGTGAGGC
TCTTCTTGTAGATATCAAACTGGAACCACTCGCGGTCACTCCAGATGCTGCAAGCCAGCCCCTCATTGAC
CTTCCTCTCATCGACTTCTGCGATACCCCAGAAGCACACGTGGCTGTAGGATCTGAAAGCAGGCCTCTGA
TCGACCTCATGACAAACACTCCAGACATGAATAAAAATGTGGCCAAACCTTCACCGGTGGTGGGACAGCT
CATAGACCTGAGCTCCCCTCTGATCCAGCTGAGCCCTGAGGCTGACAAGGAGAACGTGGATTCCCCACTC
CTCAAGTTCTAAGTCGAGCATGCATCTAGAGGGCCCTATTCTATAGTGTCACCTAAATGCTAGAGCTCGC
TGATCAGCCTCGACTGTGCCTTCTAGTTGCCAGCCATCTGTTGTTTGCCCCTCCCCCGTGCCTTCCTTGA
CCCTGGAAGGTGCCACTCCCACTGTCCTTTCCTAATAAAATGAGGAAATTGCATCGCATTGTCTGAGTAG
GTGTCATTCTATTCTGGGGGGTGGGGTGGGGCAGGACAGCAAGGGGGAGGATTGGGAAGACAATAGCAGG
CATGCTGGGGATGCGGTGGGCTCTATGGCTTCTGAGGCGGAAAGAACCAGCTGGGGCTCTAGGGGGTATC
CCC
[124 nt withheld, positions 3504-3627]
C
[91 nt withheld, positions 3629-3719]
A
[49 nt withheld, positions 3721-3769]
CCTTTGACGTTGGAGTCCACGTTCTTT
[37 nt withheld, positions 3797-3833]
ACCCTATCTCGGTCTATTCTTTTGATTTATAAGGGATTTTGCCGATTTCGGCCTATTGGTTAAAAAATGA
GCTGATTTAACAAAAATTTAACGCGAATTAATTCTGTGGAATGTGTGTCAGTTAGGGTGTGGAAAGTCCC
CAGGCTCCCCAGCAGGCAGAAGTATGCAAAGCATGCATCTCAATTAGTCAGCAACCAGGTGTGGAAAGTC
CCCAGGCTCCCCAGCAGGCAGAAGTATGCAAAGCATGCATCTCAATTAGTCAGCAACCATAGTCCCGCCC
CTAACTCCGCCCATCCCGCCCCTAACTCCGCCCAGTTCCGCCCATTCTCCGCCCCATGGCTGACTAATTT
TTTTTATTTATGCAGAGGCCGAGGCCGCCTCTGCCTCTGAGCTATTCCAGAAGTAGTGAGGAGGCTTTTT
TGGAGGCCTAGGCTTTTGCAAAAAGCTCCCGGGAGCTTGTATATCCATTTTCGGATCTGATCAAGAGACA
GGATGAGGATCGTTTCGCATGATTGAACAAGATGGATTGCACGCAGGTTCTCCGGCCGCTTGGGTGGAGA
GGCTATTCGGCTATGACTGGGCACAACAGACAATCGGCTGCTCTGATGCCGCCGTGTTCCGGCTGTCAGC
GCAGGGGCGCCCGGTTCTTTTTGTCAAGACCGACCTGTCCGGTGCCCTGAATGAACTGCAGGACGAGGCA
GCGCGGCTATCGTGGCTGGCCACGACGGGCGTTCCTTGCGCAGCTGTGCTCGACGTTGTCACTGAAGCGG
GAAGGGACTGGCTGCTATTGGGCGAAGTGCCGGGGCAGGATCTCCTGTCATCTCACCTTGCTCCTGCCGA
GAAAGTATCCATCATGGCTGATGCAATGCGGCGGCTGCATACGCTTGATCCGGCTACCTGCCCATTCGAC
CACCAAGCGAAACATCGCATCGAGCGAGCACGTACTCGGATGGAAGCCGGTCTTGTCGATCAGGATGATC
TGGACGAAGAGCATCAGGGGCTCGCGCCAGCCGAACTGTTCGCCAGGCTCAAGGCGCGCATGCCCGACGG
CGAGGATCTCGTCGTGACCCATGGCGATGCCTGCTTGCCGAATATCATGGTGGAAAATGGCCGCTTTTCT
GGATTCATCGACTGTGGCCGGCTGGGTGTGGCGGACCGCTATCAGGACATAGCGTTGGCTACCCGTGATA
TTGCTGAAGAGCTTGGCGGCGAATGGGCTGACCGCTTCCTCGTGCTTTACGGTATCGCCGCTCCCGATTC
GCAGCGCATCGCCTTCTATCGCCTTCTTGACGAGTTCTTCTGAGCGGGACTCTGGGGTTCGAAATGACCG
ACCAAGCGACGCCCAACCTGCCATCACGAGATTTCGATTCCACCGCCGCCTTCTATGAAAGGTTGGGCTT
CGGAATCGTTTTCCGGGACGCCGGCTGGATGATCCTCCAGCGCGGGGATCTCATGCTGGAGTTCTTCGCC
CACCCCAACTTGTTTATTGCAGCTTATAATGGTTACAAATAAAGCAATAGCATCACAAATTTCACAAATA
AAGCATTTTTTTCACTGCATTCTAGTTGTGGTTTGTCCAAACTCATCAATGTATCTTATCATGTCTGTAT
ACCGTCGACCTCTAGCTAGAGCTTGGCGTAATCATGGTCATAGCTGTTTCCTGTGTGAAATTGTTATCCG
CTCACAATTCCACACAACATACGAGCCGGAAGCATAAAGTGTAAAGCCTGGGGTGCCTAATGAGTGAGCT
AACTCACATTAATTGCGTTGCGCTCACTGCCCGCTTTCCAGTCGGGAAACCTGTCGTGCCAGCTGCATTA
ATGAATCGGCCAACGCGCGGGGAGAGGCGGTTTGCGTATTGGGCGCTCTTCCGCTTCCTCGCTCACTGAC
TCGCTGCGCTCGGTCGTTCGGCTGCGGCGAGCGGTATCAGCTCACTCAAAGGCGGTAATACGGTTATCCA
CAGAATCAGGGGATAACGCAGGAAAGAACATGTGAGCAAAAGGCCAGCAAAAGGCCAGGAACCGTAAAAA
GGCCGCGTTGCTGGCGTTTTTCCATAGGCTCCGCCCCCCTGACGAGCATCACAAAAATCGACGCTCAAGT
CAGAGGTGGCGAAACCCGACAGGACTATAAAGATACCAGGCGTTTCCCCCTGGAAGCTCCCTCGTGCGCT
CTCCTGTTCCGACCCTGCCGCTTACCGGATACCTGTCCGCCTTTCTCCCTTCGGGAAGCGTGGCGCTTTC
TCATAGCTCACGCTGTAGGTATCTCAGTTCGGTGTAGGTCGTTCGCTCCAAGCTGGGCTGTGTGCACGAA
CCCCCCGTTCAGCCCGACCGCTGCGCCTTATCCGGTAACTATCGTCTTGAGTCCAACCCGGTAAGACACG
ACTTATCGCCACTGGCAGCAGCCACTGGTAACAGGATTAGCAGAGCGAGGTATGTAGGCGGTGCTACAGA
GTTCTTGAAGTGGTGGCCTAACTACGGCTACACTAGAAGAACAGTATTTGGTATCTGCGCTCTGCTGAAG
CCAGTTACCTTCGGAAAAAGAGTTGGTAGCTCTTGATCCGGCAAACAAACCACCGCTGGTAGCGGTGGTT
TTTTTGTTTGCAAGCAGCAGATTACGCGCAGAAAAAAAGGATCTCAAGAAGATCCTTTGATCTTTTCTAC
GGGGTCTGACGCTCAGTGGAACGAAAACTCACGTTAAGGGATTTTGGTCATGAGATTATCAAAAAGGATC
TTCACCTAGATCCTTTTAAATTAAAAATGAAGTTTTAAATCAATCTAAAGTATATATGAGTAAACTTGGT
CTGACAGTTACCAATGCTTAATCAGTGAGGCACCTATCTCAGCGATCTGTCTATTTCGTTCATCCATAGT
TGCCTGACTCCCCGTCGTGTAGATAACTACGATACGGGAGGGCTTACCATCTGGCCCCAGTGCTGCAATG
ATACCGCGAGACCCACGCTCACCGGCTCCAGATTTATCAGCAATAAACCAGCCAGCCGGAAGGGCCGAGC
GCAGAAGTGGTCCTGCAACTTTATCCGCCTCCATCCAGTCTATTAATTGTTGCCGGGAAGCTAGAGTAAG
TAGTTCGCCAGTTAATAGTTTGCGCAACGTTGTTGCCATTGCTACAGGCATCGTGGTGTCACGCTCGTCG
TTTGGTATGGCTTCATTCAGCTCCGGTTCCCAACGATCAAGGCGAGTTACATGATCCCCCATGTTGTGCA
AAAAAGCGGTTAGCTCCTTCGGTCCTCCGATCGTTGTCAGAAGTAAGTTGGCCGCAGTGTTATCACTCAT
GGTTATGGCAGCACTGCATAATTCTCTTACTGTCATGCCATCCGTAAGATGCTTTTCTGTGACTGGTGAG
TACTCAACCAAGTCATTCTGAGAATAGTGTATGCGGCGACCGAGTTGCTCTTGCCCGGCGTCAATACGGG
ATAATACCGCGCCACATAGCAGAACTTTAAAAGTGCTCATCATTGGAAAACGTTCTTCGGGGCGAAAACT
CTCAAGGATCTTACCGCTGTTGAGATCCAGTTCGATGTAACCCACTCGTGCACCCAACTGATCTTCAGCA
TCTTTTACTTTCACCAGCGTTTCTGGGTGAGCAAAAACAGGAAGGCAAAATGCCGCAAAAAAGGGAATAA
GGGCGACACGGAAATGTTGAATACTCATACTCTTCCTTTTTCAATATTATTGAAGCATTTATCAGGGTTA
TTGTCTCATGAGCGGATACATATTTGAATGTATTTAGAAAAATAAACAAATAGGGGTTCCGCGCACATTT
CCCCGAAAAGTGCCACCTGACGTC
